>Addgene plasmid #187720 | pFastBac1-NEDD4L_ΔC2 (157) | addgene full sequence | sequence record 372455 | Addgene NGS Result
G
[124 nt withheld, positions 2-125]
C
[91 nt withheld, positions 127-217]
A
[49 nt withheld, positions 219-267]
CCTTTGACGTTGGAGTCCACGTTCTT
[37 nt withheld, positions 294-330]
ACCCTATCTCGGTCTATTCTTTTGATTTATAAGGGATTTTGCCGATTTCGGCCTATTGGTTAAAAAATGA
GCTGATTTAACAAAAATTTAACGCGAATTTTAACAAAATATTAACGCTTACAATTTAGGTGGCACTTTTC
GGGGAAATGTGCGCGGAACCCCTATTTGTTTATTTTTCTAAATACATTCAAATATGTATCCGCTCATGAG
ACAATAACCCTGATAAATGCTTCAATAATATTGAAAAAGGAAGAGTATGAGTATTCAACATTTCCGTGTC
GCCCTTATTCCCTTTTTTGCGGCATTTTGCCTTCCTGTTTTTGCTCACCCAGAAACGCTGGTGAAAGTAA
AAGATGCTGAAGATCAGTTGGGTGCACGAGTGGGTTACATCGAACTGGATCTCAACAGCGGTAAGATCCT
TGAGAGTTTTCGCCCCGAAGAACGTTTTCCAATGATGAGCACTTTTAAAGTTCTGCTATGTGGCGCGGTA
TTATCCCGTATTGACGCCGGGCAAGAGCAACTCGGTCGCCGCATACACTATTCTCAGAATGACTTGGTTG
AGTACTCACCAGTCACAGAAAAGCATCTTACGGATGGCATGACAGTAAGAGAATTATGCAGTGCTGCCAT
AACCATGAGTGATAACACTGCGGCCAACTTACTTCTGACAACGATCGGAGGACCGAAGGAGCTAACCGCT
TTTTTGCACAACATGGGGGATCATGTAACTCGCCTTGATCGTTGGGAACCGGAGCTGAATGAAGCCATAC
CAAACGACGAGCGTGACACCACGATGCCTGTAGCAATGGCAACAACGTTGCGCAAACTATTAACTGGCGA
ACTACTTACTCTAGCTTCCCGGCAACAATTAATAGACTGGATGGAGGCGGATAAAGTTGCAGGACCACTT
CTGCGCTCGGCCCTTCCGGCTGGCTGGTTTATTGCTGATAAATCTGGAGCCGGTGAGCGTGGGTCTCGCG
GTATCATTGCAGCACTGGGGCCAGATGGTAAGCCCTCCCGTATCGTAGTTATCTACACGACGGGGAGTCA
GGCAACTATGGATGAACGAAATAGACAGATCGCTGAGATAGGTGCCTCACTGATTAAGCATTGGTAACTG
TCAGACCAAGTTTACTCATATATACTTTAGATTGATTTAAAACTTCATTTTTAATTTAAAAGGATCTAGG
TGAAGATCCTTTTTGATAATCTCATGACCAAAATCCCTTAACGTGAGTTTTCGTTCCACTGAGCGTCAGA
CCCCGTAGAAAAGATCAAAGGATCTTCTTGAGATCCTTTTTTTCTGCGCGTAATCTGCTGCTTGCAAACA
AAAAAACCACCGCTACCAGCGGTGGTTTGTTTGCCGGATCAAGAGCTACCAACTCTTTTTCCGAAGGTAA
CTGGCTTCAGCAGAGCGCAGATACCAAATACTGTTCTTCTAGTGTAGCCGTAGTTAGGCCACCACTTCAA
GAACTCTGTAGCACCGCCTACATACCTCGCTCTGCTAATCCTGTTACCAGTGGCTGCTGCCAGTGGCGAT
AAGTCGTGTCTTACCGGGTTGGACTCAAGACGATAGTTACCGGATAAGGCGCAGCGGTCGGGCTGAACGG
GGGGTTCGTGCACACAGCCCAGCTTGGAGCGAACGACCTACACCGAACTGAGATACCTACAGCGTGAGCT
ATGAGAAAGCGCCACGCTTCCCGAAGGGAGAAAGGCGGACAGGTATCCGGTAAGCGGCAGGGTCGGAACA
GGAGAGCGCACGAGGGAGCTTCCAGGGGGAAACGCCTGGTATCTTTATAGTCCTGTCGGGTTTCGCCACC
TCTGACTTGAGCGTCGATTTTTGTGATGCTCGTCAGGGGGGCGGAGCCTATGGAAAAACGCCAGCAACGC
GGCCTTTTTACGGTTCCTGGCCTTTTGCTGGCCTTTTGCTCACATGTTCTTTCCTGCGTTATCCCCTGAT
TCTGTGGATAACCGTATTACCGCCTTTGAGTGAGCTGATACCGCTCGCCGCAGCCGAACGACCGAGCGCA
GCGAGTCAGTGAGCGAGGAAGCGGAAGAGCGCCTGATGCGGTATTTTCTCCTTACGCATCTGTGCGGTAT
TTCACACCGCATAGACCAGCCGCGTAACCTGGCAAAATCGGTTACGGTTGAGTAATAAATGGATGCCCTG
CGTAAGCGGGTGTGGGCGGACAATAAAGTCTTAAACTGAACAAAATAGATCTAAACTATGACAATAAAGT
CTTAAACTAGACAGAATAGTTGTAAACTGAAATCAGTCCAGTTATGCTGTGAAAAAGCATACTGGACTTT
TGTTATGGCTAAAGCAAACTCTTCATTTTCTGAAGTGCAAATTGCCCGTCGTATTAAAGAGGGGCGTGGC
CAAGGGCATGGTAAAGACTATATTCGCGGCGTTGTGACAATTTACCGAACAACTCCGCGGCCGGGAAGCC
GATCTCGGCTTGAACGAATTGTTAGGTGGCGGTACTTGGGTCGATATCAAAGTGCATCACTTCTTCCCGT
ATGCCCAACTTTGTATAGAGAGCCACTGCGGGATCGTCACCGTAATCTGCTTGCACGTAGATCACATAAG
CACCAAGCGCGTTGGCCTCATGCTTGAGGAGATTGATGAGCGCGGTGGCAATGCCCTGCCTCCGGTGCTC
GCCGGAGACTGCGAGATCATAGATATAGATCTCACTACGCGGCTGCTCAAACTTGGGCAGAACGTAAGCC
GCGAGAGCGCCAACAACCGCTTCTTGGTCGAAGGCAGCAAGCGCGATGAATGTCTTACTACGGAGCAAGT
TCCCGAGGTAATCGGAGTCCGGCTGATGTTGGGAGTAGGTGGCTACGTCTCCGAACTCACGACCGAAAAG
ATCAAGAGCAGCCCGCATGGATTTGACTTGGTCAGGGCCGAGCCTACATGTGCGAATGATGCCCATACTT
GAGCCACCTAACTTTGTTTTAGGGCGACTGCCCTGCTGCGTAACATCGTTGCTGCTGCGTAACATCGTTG
CTGCTCCATAACATCAAACATCGACCCACGGCGTAACGCGCTTGCTGCTTGGATGCCCGAGGCATAGACT
GTACAAAAAAACAGTCATAACAAGCCATGAAAACCGCCACTGCGCCGTTACCACCGCTGCGTTCGGTCAA
GGTTCTGGACCAGTTGCGTGAGCGCATACGCTACTTGCATTACAGTTTACGAACCGAACAGGCTTATGTC
AACTGGGTTCGTGCCTTCATCCGTTTCCACGGTGTGCGTCACCCGGCAACCTTGGGCAGCAGCGAAGTCG
AGGCATTTCTGTCCTGGCTGGCGAACGAGCGCAAGGTTTCGGTCTCCACGCATCGTCAGGCATTGGCGGC
CTTGCTGTTCTTCTACGGCAAGGTGCTGTGCACGGATCTGCCCTGGCTTCAGGAGATCGGAAGACCTCGG
CCGTCGCGGCGCTTGCCGGTGGTGCTGACCCCGGATGAAGTGGTTCGCATCCTCGGTTTTCTGGAAGGCG
AGCATCGTTTGTTCGCCCAGGACTCTAGCTATAGTTCTAGTGGTTGGCTACGTATACTCCGGAATATTAA
TAGATCATGGAGATAATTAAAATGATAACCATCTCGCAAATAAATAAGTATTTTACTGTTTTCGTAACAG
TTTTGTAATAAAAAAACCTATAAATATTCCGGATTATTCATACCGTCCCACCATCGGGCGCGGATCCCGG
TCCGAAGCGCGCGGAATTCAAAGGATGTCCCCTATACTAGGTTATTGGAAAATTAAGGGCCTTGTGCAAC
CCACTCGACTTCTTTTGGAATATCTTGAAGAAAAATATGAAGAGCATTTGTATGAGCGCGATGAAGGTGA
TAAATGGCGAAACAAAAAGTTTGAATTGGGTTTGGAGTTTCCCAATCTTCCTTATTATATTGATGGTGAT
GTTAAATTAACACAGTCTATGGCCATCATACGTTATATAGCTGACAAGCACAACATGTTGGGTGGTTGTC
CAAAAGAGCGTGCAGAGATTTCAATGCTTGAAGGAGCGGTTTTGGATATTAGATACGGTGTTTCGAGAAT
TGCATATAGTAAAGACTTTGAAACTCTCAAAGTTGATTTTCTTAGCAAGCTACCTGAAATGCTGAAAATG
TTCGAAGATCGTTTATGTCATAAAACATATTTAAATGGTGATCATGTAACCCATCCTGACTTCATGTTGT
ATGACGCTCTTGATGTTGTTTTATACATGGACCCAATGTGCCTGGATGCGTTCCCAAAATTAGTTTGTTT
TAAAAAACGTATTGAAGCTATCCCACAAATTGATAAGTACTTGAAATCCAGCAAGTATATAGCATGGCCT
TTGCAGGGCTGGCAAGCCACGTTTGGTGGTGGCGACCATCCTCCAAAATCGGATCTGGAAGTTCTGTTCC
AGGGGCCCCTGGGAGTACGCGCCGGCTCCGGAGGTCAAGATGAAGAAAACAGTGACCAGAGGGATGACAT
GGAGCATGGATGGGAAGTTGTTGACTCAAATGACTCGGCTTCTCAGCACCAAGAGGAACTTCCTCCTCCT
CCTCTGCCTCCCGGGTGGGAAGAAAAAGTGGACAATTTAGGCCGAACTTACTATGTCAACCACAACAACC
GGACCACTCAGTGGCACAGACCAAGCCTGATGGACGTGTCCTCGGAGTCGGACAATAACATCAGACAGAT
CAACCAGGAGGCAGCACACCGGCGCTTCCGCTCCCGCAGGCACATCAGCGAAGACTTGGAGCCCGAGCCC
TCGGAGGGCGGGGATGTCCCCGAGCCTTGGGAGACCATTTCAGAGGAAGTGAATATCGCTGGAGACTCTC
TCGGTCTGGCTCTGCCCCCACCACCGGCCTCCCCAGGATCTCGGACCAGCCCTCAGGAGCTGTCAGAGGA
ACTAAGCAGAAGGCTTCAGATCACTCCAGACTCCAATGGGGAACAGTTCAGCTCTTTGATTCAAAGAGAA
CCCTCCTCAAGGTTGAGGTCATGCAGTGTCACCGACGCAGTTGCAGAACAGGGCCATCTACCACCGCCCA
GTGCCCCAGCTGGGAGAGCGCGTTCATCAACTGTCACGGGTGGTGAGGAACCAACGCCATCAGTGGCCTA
TGTACATACTACGCCGGGTCTGCCTTCAGGCTGGGAAGAAAGAAAAGATGCTAAGGGGCGCACATACTAT
GTCAATCATAACAATCGAACCACAACTTGGACTCGACCTATCATGCAGCTTGCAGAAGATGGTGCGTCCG
GATCAGCCACAAACAGTAACAACCATCTAATCGAGCCTCAGATCCGCCGGCCTCGTAGCCTCAGCTCGCC
AACAGTAACTTTATCTGCCCCGCTGGAGGGTGCCAAGGACTCACCCGTACGTCGGGCTGTGAAAGACACC
CTTTCCAACCCACAGTCCCCACAGCCATCACCTTACAACTCCCCCAAACCACAACACAAAGTCACACAGA
GCTTCTTGCCACCCGGCTGGGAAATGAGGATAGCGCCAAACGGCCGGCCCTTCTTCATTGATCATAACAC
AAAGACTACAACCTGGGAAGATCCACGTTTGAAATTTCCAGTACATATGCGGTCAAAGACATCTTTAAAC
CCCAATGACCTTGGCCCCCTTCCTCCTGGCTGGGAAGAAAGAATTCACTTGGATGGCCGAACGTTTTATA
TTGATCATAATAGCAAAATTACTCAGTGGGAAGACCCAAGACTGCAGAACCCAGCTATTACTGGTCCGGC
TGTCCCTTACTCCAGAGAATTTAAGCAGAAATATGACTACTTCAGGAAGAAATTAAAGAAACCTGCTGAT
ATCCCCAATAGGTTTGAAATGAAACTTCACAGAAATAACATATTTGAAGAGTCCTATCGGAGAATTATGT
CCGTGAAAAGACCAGATGTCCTAAAAGCTAGACTGTGGATTGAGTTTGAATCAGAGAAAGGTCTTGACTA
TGGGGGTGTGGCCAGAGAATGGTTCTTCTTACTGTCCAAAGAGATGTTCAACCCCTACTACGGCCTCTTT
GAGTACTCTGCCACGGACAACTACACCCTTCAGATCAACCCTAATTCAGGCCTCTGTAATGAGGATCATT
TGTCCTACTTCACTTTTATTGGAAGAGTTGCTGGTCTGGCCGTATTTCATGGGAAGCTCTTAGATGGTTT
CTTCATTAGACCATTTTACAAGATGATGTTGGGAAAGCAGATAACCCTGAATGACATGGAATCTGTGGAT
AGTGAATATTACAACTCTTTGAAATGGATCCTGGAGAATGACCCTACTGAGCTGGACCTCATGTTCTGCA
TAGACGAAGAAAACTTTGGACAGACATATCAAGTGGATTTGAAGCCCAATGGGTCAGAAATAATGGTCAC
AAATGAAAACAAAAGGGAATATATCGACTTAGTCATCCAGTGGAGATTTGTGAACAGGGTCCAGAAGCAG
ATGAACGCCTTCTTGGAGGGATTCACAGAACTACTTCCTATTGATTTGATTAAAATTTTTGATGAAAATG
AGCTGGAGTTGCTCATGTGCGGCCTCGGTGATGTGGATGTGAATGACTGGAGACAGCATTCTATTTACAA
GAACGGCTACTGCCCAAACCACCCCGTCATTCAGTGGTTCTGGAAGGCTGTGCTACTCATGGACGCCGAA
AAGCGTATCCGGTTACTGCAGTTTGTCACAGGGACATCGCGAGTACCTATGAATGGATTTGCCGAACTTT
ATGGTTCCAATGGTCCTCAGCTATTTACAATAGAGCAATGGGGCAGTCCTGAGAAACTGCCCAGAGCTCA
CACATGCTTTAATCGCCTTGACTTACCTCCATATGAAACCTTTGAAGATTTACGAGAGAAACTTCTCATG
GCCGTGGAAAATGCTCAAGGATTTGAAGGGGTGGATTAAGCGGCCGCTTTCGAATCTAGAGCCTGCAGTC
TCGAGGCATGCGGTACCAAGCTTGTCGAGAAGTACTAGAGGATCATAATCAGCCATACCACATTTGTAGA
GGTTTTACTTGCTTTAAAAAACCTCCCACACCTCCCCCTGAACCTGAAACATAAAATGAATGCAATTGTT
GTTGTTAACTTGTTTATTGCAGCTTATAATGGTTACAAATAAAGCAATAGCATCACAAATTTCACAAATA
AAGCATTTTTTTCACTGCATTCTAGTTGTGGTTTGTCCAAACTCATCAATGTATCTTATCATGTCTGGAT
CTGATCACTGCTTGAGCCTAGGAGATCCGAACCAGATAAGTGAAATCTAGTTCCAAACTATTTTGTCATT
TTTAATTTTCGTATTAGCTTACGACGCTACACCCAGTTCCCATCTATTTTGTCACTCTTCCCTAAATAAT
CCTTAAAAACTCCATTTCCACCCCTCCCAGTTCCCAACTATTTTGTCCGCCCACAGCGGGGCATTTTTCT
TCCTGTTATGTTTTTAATCAAACATCCTGCCAACTCCATGTGACAAACCGTCATCTTCGGCTACTTTTTC
TCTGTCACAGAATGAAAATTTTTCTGTCATCTCTTCGTTATTAATGTTTGTAATTGACTGAATATCAACG
CTTATTTGCAGCCTGAATGGCGAATGG
Features (pLannotate 1.2.2; 16 found; start..end, strand, type, name):
      2..456     +  rep_origin     f1 ori (sequence partly withheld): f1 bacteriophage origin of replication; arrow indicates direction of (+) strand synthesis
    482..586     +  promoter       AmpR promoter: bla
    587..1447    +  CDS            AmpR: β-lactamase; bla; confers resistance to ampicillin, carbenicillin, and related antibiotics
   1618..2206    +  rep_origin     ori: high-copy-number ColE1/pMB1/pBR322/pUC origin of replication
   2392..2443    -  misc_feature   bom (fragment): basis of mobility region from pBR322
   2511..2735    -  mobile_element Tn7R: mini-Tn7 element (right end of the Tn7 transposon) Tn7
   2802..3335    -  CDS            GmR: gentamycin acetyltransferase; aacC1; confers resistance to gentamycin
   3524..3552    -  promoter       Pc promoter: intI1 (promoter lies within the coding sequence); class 1 integron promoter
   3530..3877    -  CDS            YPR2_ECOLX (fragment): Protein predicted: Swiss-Prot protein existence level 4. From Escherichia coli.
   3904..3995    +  promoter       polyhedrin promoter: polh from Autographa californica; promoter for the baculovirus polyhedrin gene
   4065..4718    +  CDS            GST26_SCHJA: Experimental evidence at protein level: Swiss-Prot protein existence level 1. GST isoenzymes appear to play a central role in the parasite detoxification system. Other functions are also suspected including a role in increasing the solubility of haematin in the parasite gut. From Schistosoma japonicum (Blood fluke).
   4770..7226    +  CDS            NEDD4L (fragment): NED4L_HUMAN - Also known as KIAA0439, NEDL3. Experimental evidence at protein level: Swiss-Prot protein existence level 1. E3 ubiquitin-protein ligase which accepts ubiquitin from an E2 ubiquitin-conjugating enzyme in the form of a thioester and then directly transfers the ubiquitin to targeted substrates. Inhibits TGF- beta signaling by triggering SMAD2 and TGFBR1 ubiquitination and proteasome-dependent degradation. Promotes ubiquitination and internalization of various plasma membrane channels such as ENaC, SCN2A/Nav1.2, SCN3A/Nav1.3, SCN5A/Nav1.5, SCN9A/Nav1.7, SCN10A/Nav1.8, KCNA3/Kv1.3, K
   7301..7384    +  CDS            large T antigen (fragment): large T antigen from SV40 (simian virus 40)
   7407..7541    +  polyA_signal   SV40 poly(A) signal: SV40 polyadenylation signal
   7570..7735    -  mobile_element Tn7L: mini-Tn7 element (left end of the Tn7 transposon) Tn7
   7898..7914    +  CDS            lacZα (fragment): LacZα fragment of β-galactosidase; lacZ fragment
