[The description below was written by a language model from this plasmid's Addgene catalogue record and pLannotate feature annotations shown in this document.]
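Description:
pFastBac1-NEDD4L_ΔC2 (157) is a baculovirus donor (transfer) plasmid built on the pFastBac1 backbone for expressing a GST-tagged, truncated human NEDD4L in insect cells. In E. coli it is maintained through a ColE1/pUC-type origin and selected with ampicillin via the β-lactamase gene. An f1 origin is also present. The catalogue lists it as low copy, although the annotated origin is of the high-copy family.

The expression cassette sits between the Tn7R and Tn7L ends of a mini-Tn7 element, together with a gentamicin acetyltransferase gene driven by the Pc integron promoter. This arrangement allows site-specific transposition of the whole cassette into a bacmid carried in a suitable E. coli host, with gentamicin resistance marking the transposed segment. The recombinant bacmid is then used to generate baculovirus for infecting insect cells.

Within the cassette, the very late polyhedrin promoter from Autographa californica nucleopolyhedrovirus drives an open reading frame that begins with Schistosoma japonicum glutathione S-transferase. According to the record, an HRV 3C protease site follows the GST, and then comes NEDD4L residues 157–975 (2,457 bp). An SV40 polyadenylation signal terminates the transcript. Deleting residues 1–156 removes the N-terminal C2 domain of this HECT-type E3 ubiquitin ligase, as the ΔC2 name indicates. The GST tag permits glutathione affinity purification, and the 3C site allows the tag to be removed afterwards.

The construct is intended for producing recombinant ΔC2 NEDD4L protein. The associated work concerns how NEDD4L intramolecular interactions regulate its autoubiquitination and its ubiquitination of the sodium channel NaV1.5.
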