Addgene plasmid #187720: pFastBac1-NEDD4L_ΔC2 (157)
Purpose: Express GST-tagged NEDD4L ΔC2 (157) in insect cells
Depositing lab: Sandra Gabelli. Depositing organization: Johns Hopkins University and School of Medicine. Publication: NEDD4L intramolecular interactions regulate its auto and substrate Na(V)1.5 ubiquitination. Wright KM, Nathan S, Jiang H, Xia W, Kim H, Chakouri N, Nwafor JN, Fossier L, Srinivasan L, Chen Z, Boronina T, Post J, Paul S, Cole RN, Ben-Johny M, Cole PA, Gabelli SB. J Biol Chem. 2024 Mar;300(3):105715. doi: 10.1016/j.jbc.2024.105715. Epub 2024 Feb 2. PubMed 38309503.
Backbone
  Vector backbone: pFastBac1
  Vector type: Insect Expression
Growth in bacteria
  Bacterial resistance: Ampicillin, 100 μg/mL
  Growth temperature: 37°C
  Growth strain: DH5alpha
  Copy number: Low Copy
Gene/Insert
  Gene/Insert name: NEDD4L residues 157-975 (alt name: Q96PU5)
  Species: H. sapiens (human)
  Insert size (bp): 2457
  Mutation: deletion of residues 1-156
  Entrez Gene: NEDD4L (a.k.a. NEDD4-2, NEDD4.2, PVNH7, RSP5, hNEDD4-2)
  Tag / fusion protein: GST-HRV 3C site (N terminal on insert)
  Cloning method: Restriction Enzyme; 5′ cloning site unknown (unknown if destroyed)
Terms and licenses: Academic/Nonprofit Terms; Industry Terms: Not Available to Industry
How to cite: pFastBac1-NEDD4L_ΔC2 (157) was a gift from Sandra Gabelli (Addgene plasmid # 187720 ; http://n2t.net/addgene:187720 ; RRID:Addgene_187720)
